>Addgene plasmid #105573 | TRIN-E-shTAF12.376 | depositor partial sequence | sequence record 200475 | mirE-shRNA
TGTTTGAATGAGGCTTCAGTACTTTACAGAATCGTTGCCTGCACATCTTGGAAACACTTGCTGGGATTAC
TTCGACTTCTTAACCCAACAGAAGGCTCGAGAAGGTATATTGCTGTTGACAGTGAGCGAAAGAAGAAATT
ACAAGACCTATAGTGAAGCCACAGATGTATAGGTCTTGTAATTTCTTCTTGTGCCTCGGACTTCAAGGGG
CTAGAATTCGAGCAATTATCTTGTTTACTAAAACTGAATACCTTGCTATCTCTTTGATACATTTTTACAA
AGCTGAATTAAAATGGTATAAATTAAATCACTTT
