>Addgene plasmid #105573 | TRIN-E-shTAF12.376 | addgene partial sequence | sequence record 204092 | Addgene Partial NGS Result
CCCCCCCCCCTAACGTTACTGGCCGAAGCCGCTTGGAATAAGGCCGGTGTGCGTTTGTCTATATGTTATT
TTCCACCATATTGCCGTCTTTTGGCAATGTGAGGGCCCGGAAACCTGGCCCTGTCTTCTTGACGAGCATT
CCTAGGGGTCTTTCCCCTCTCGCCAAAGGAATGCAAGGTCTGTTGAATGTCGTGAAGGAAGCAGTTCCTC
TGGAAGCTTCTTGAAGACAAACAACGTCTGTAGCGACCCTTTGCAGGCAGCGGAACCCCCCACCTGGCGA
CAGGTGCCTCTGCGGCCAAAAGCCACGTGTATAAGATACACCTGCAAAGGCGGCACAACCCCAGTGCCAC
GTTGTGAGTTGGATAGTTGTGGAAAGAGTCAAATGGCTCTCCTCAAGCGTATTCAACAAGGGGCTGAAGG
ATGCCCAGAAGGTACCCCATTGTATGGGATCTGATCTGGGGCCTCGGTGCACATGCTTTACATGTGTTTA
GTCGAGGTTAAAAAAACGTCTAGGCCCCCCGAACCACGGGGACGTGGTTTTCCTTTGAAAAACACGATGA
TAAGCTTACCGGTCCACCATGATTGAACAAGATGGATTGCACGCAGGTTCTCCGGCCGCTTGGGTGGAGA
GGCTATTCGGCTATGACTGGGCACAACAGACAATCGGCTGCTCTGATGCCGCCGTGTTCCGGCTGTCAGC
GCAGGGGCGCCCGGTTCTTTTTGTCAAGACCGACCTGTCCGGTGCCCTGAATGAACTGCAAGACGAGGCA
GCGCGGCTATCGTGGCTGGCCACGACGGGCGTTCCTTGCGCAGCTGTGCTCGACGTTGTCACTGAAGCGG
GAAGGGACTGGCTGCTATTGGGCGAAGTGCCGGGGCAGGATCTCCTGTCATCTCACCTTGCTCCTGCCGA
GAAAGTATCCATCATGGCTGATGCAATGCGGCGGCTGCATACGCTTGATCCGGCTACCTGCCCATTCGAC
CACCAAGCGAAACATCGCATCGAGCGAGCACGTACTCGGATGGAAGCCGGTCTTGTCGATCAGGATGATC
TGGACGAAGAGCATCAGGGGCTCGCGCCAGCCGAACTGTTCGCCAGGCTCAAGGCGAGCATGCCCGACGG
CGAGGATCTCGTCGTGACCCATGGCGATGCCTGCTTGCCGAATATCATGGTGGAAAATGGCCGCTTTTCT
GGATTCATCGACTGTGGCCGGCTGGGTGTGGCGGACCGCTATCAGGACATAGCGTTGGCTACCCGTGATA
TTGCTGAAGAGCTTGGCGGCGAATGGGCTGACCGCTTCCTCGTGCTTTACGGTATCGCCGCTCCCGATTC
GCAGCGCATCGCCTTCTATCGCCTTCTTGACGAGTTCTTCTGATGTACGATGCATCGATACCGTCGAGAT
ATCAGTGGTCCAGGCTCTAGTTTTGACTCAACAATATCACCAGCTGAAGCCTATAGAGTACGAGCCATAG
ATAAAATAAAAGATTTTATTTAGTCTCCAGAAAAAGGGGGGAATGAAAGACCCCACCTGTAGGTTTGGCA
AGCTAGCTTAAGTAACGCCATTTTGCAAGGCATGGAAAAATACATAACTGAGAATAGAGAAGTTCAGATC
AAGGTCAGGAACAGATGGAACAGGGTCGACCCTAGAGAACCATCAGATGTTTCCAGGGTGCCCCAAGGAC
CTGAAATGACCCTGTGCCTTATTTGAACTAACCAATCAGTTCGCTTCTCGCTTCTGTTCGCGCGCTTCTG
CTCCCCGAGCTCAATAAAAGAGCCCACAACCCCTCACTCGGGGCGCCAGTCCTCCGATTGACTGAGTCGC
CCGGGTACCCGTGTATCCAATAAACCCTCTTGCAGTTGCATCCGACTTGTGGTCTCGCTGTTCCTTGGGA
GGGTCTCCTCTGAGTGATTGACTACCCGTCAGCGGGGGTCTTTCATTTGGGGGCTCGTCCGGGATCGGGA
GACCCCTGCCCAGGGACCACCGACCCACCACCGGGAGGTAAGCTGGCTGCCTCGCGCGTTTCGGTGATGA
CGGTGAAAACCTCTGACACATGCAGCTCCCGGAGACGGTCACAGCTTGTCTGTAAGCGGATGCCGGGAGC
AGACAAGCCCGTCAGGGCGCGTCAGCGGGTGTTGGCGGGTGTCGGGGCGCAGCCATGACCCAGTCACGTA
GCGATAGCGGAGTGTAGATCCGGCTGTGGAATGTGTGTCAGTTAGGGTGTGGAAAGTCCCCAGGCTCCCC
AGCAGGCAGAAGTATGCAAAGCATGCATCTCAATTAGTCAGCAACCAGGTGTGGAAAGTCCCCAGGCTCC
CCAGCAGGCAGAAGTATGCAAAGCATGCATCTCAATTAGTCAGCAACCATAGTCCCGCCCCTAACTCCGC
CCATCCCGCCCCTAACTCCGCCCAGTTCCGCCCATTCTCCGCCCCATGGCTGACTAATTTTTTTTATTTA
TGCAGAGGCCGAGGCCGCCTCGGCCTCTGAGCTATTCCAGAAGTAGTGAGGAGGCTTTTTTGGAGGCCTA
GGCTTTTGCAAAAAGCTTACTGGCTTAACTATGCGGCATCAGAGCAGATTGTACTGAGAGTGCACCATAT
GCGGTGTGAAATACCGCACAGATGCGTAAGGAGAAAATACCGCATCAGGCGCTCTTCCGCTTCCTCGCTC
ACTGACTCGCTGCGCTCGGTCGTTCGGCTGCGGCGAGCGGTATCAGCTCACTCAAAGGCGGTAATACGGT
TATCCACAGAATCAGGGGATAACGCAGGAAAGAACATGTGAGCAAAAGGCCAGCAAAAGGCCAGGAACCG
TAAAAAGGCCGCGTTGCTGGCGTTTTTCCATAGGCTCCGCCCCCCTGACGAGCATCACAAAAATCGACGC
TCAAGTCAGAGGTGGCGAAACCCGACAGGACTATAAAGATACCAGGCGTTTCCCCCTGGAAGCTCCCTCG
TGCGCTCTCCTGTTCCGACCCTGCCGCTTACCGGATACCTGTCCGCCTTTCTCCCTTCGGGAAGCGTGGC
GCTTTCTCATAGCTCACGCTGTAGGTATCTCAGTTCGGTGTAGGTCGTTCGCTCCAAGCTGGGCTGTGTG
CACGAACCCCCCGTTCAGCCCGACCGCTGCGCCTTATCCGGTAACTATCGTCTTGAGTCCAACCCGGTAA
GACACGACTTATCGCCACTGGCAGCAGCCACTGGTAACAGGATTAGCAGAGCGAGGTATGTAGGCGGTGC
TACAGAGTTCTTGAAGTGGTGGCCTAACTACGGCTACACTAGAAGGACAGTATTTGGTATCTGCGCTCTG
CTGAAGCCAGTTACCTTCGGAAAAAGAGTTGGTAGCTCTTGATCCGGCAAACAAACCACCGCTGGTAGCG
GTGGTTTTTTTGTTTGCAAGCAGCAGATTACGCGCAGAAAAAAAGGATCTCAAGAAGATCCTTTGATCTT
TTCTACGGGGTCTGACGCTCAGTGGAACGAAAACTCACGTTAAGGGATTTTGGTCATGAGATTATCAAAA
AGGATCTTCACCTAGATCCTTTTAAATTAAAAATGAAGTTTTAAATCAATCTAAAGTATATATGAGTAAA
CTTGGTCTGACAGTTACCAATGCTTAATCAGTGAGGCACCTATCTCAGCGATCTGTCTATTTCGTTCATC
CATAGTTGCCTGACTCCCCGTCGTGTAGATAACTACGATACGGGAGGGCTTACCATCTGGCCCCAGTGCT
GCAATGATACCGCGAGACCCACGCTCACCGGCTCCAGATTTATCAGCAATAAACCAGCCAGCCGGAAGGG
CCGAGCGCAGAAGTGGTCCTGCAACTTTATCCGCCTCCATCCAGTCTATTAATTGTTGCCGGGAAGCTAG
AGTAAGTAGTTCGCCAGTTAATAGTTTGCGCAACGTTGTTGCCATTGCTGCAGGCATCGTGGTGTCACGC
TCGTCGTTTGGTATGGCTTCATTCAGCTCCGGTTCCCAACGATCAAGGCGAGTTACATGATCCCCCATGT
TGTGCAAAAAAGCGGTTAGCTCCTTCGGTCCTCCGATCGTTGTCAGAAGTAAGTTGGCCGCAGTGTTATC
ACTCATGGTTATGGCAGCACTGCATAATTCTCTTACTGTCATGCCATCCGTAAGATGCTTTTCTGTGACT
GGTGAGTACTCAACCAAGTCATTCTGAGAATAGTGTATGCGGCGACCGAGTTGCTCTTGCCCGGCGTCAA
CACGGGATAATACCGCGCCACATAGCAGAACTTTAAAAGTGCTCATCATTGGAAAACGTTCTTCGGGGCG
AAAACTCTCAAGGATCTTACCGCTGTTGAGATCCAGTTCGATGTAACCCACTCGTGCACCCAACTGATCT
TCAGCATCTTTTACTTTCACCAGCGTTTCTGGGTGAGCAAAAACAGGAAGGCAAAATGCCGCAAAAAAGG
GAATAAGGGCGACACGGAAATGTTGAATACTCATACTCTTCCTTTTTCAATATTATTGAAGCATTTATCA
GGGTTATTGTCTCATGAGCGGATACATATTTGAATGTATTTAGAAAAATAAACAAATAGGGGTTCCGCGC
ACATTTCCCCGAAAAGTGCCACCTGACGTCTAAGAAACCATTATTATCATGACATTAACCTATAAAAATA
GGCGTATCACGAGGCCCTTTCGTCTTCAAGAATTAGCTTGGCCATTGCATACGTTGTATCCATATCATAA
TATGTACATTTATATTGGCTCATGTCCAACATTACCGCCATGTTGACATTGATTATTGACTAGTTATTAA
TAGTAATCAATTACGGGGTCATTAGTTCATAGCCCATATATGGAGTTCCGCGTTACATAACTTACGGTAA
ATGGCCCGCCTGGCTGACCGCCCAACGACCCCCGCCCATTGACGTCAATAATGACGTATGTTCCCATAGT
AACGCCAATAGGGACTTTCCATTGACGTCAATGGGTGGAGTATTTACGGTAAACTGCCCACTTGGCAGTA
CATCAAGTGTATCATATGCCAAGTACGCCCCCTATTGACGTCAATGACGGTAAATGGCCCGCCTGGCATT
ATGCCCAGTACATGACCTTATGGGACTTTCCTACTTGGCAGTACATCTACGTATTAGTCATCGCTATTAC
CATGGTGATGCGGTTTTGGCAGTACATCAATGGGCGTGGATAGCGGTTTGACTCACGGGGATTTCCAAGT
CTCCACCCCATTGACGTCAATGGGAGTTTGTTTTGGCACCAAAATCAACGGGACTTTCCAAAATGTCGTA
ACAACTCCGCCCCATTGACGCAAATGGGCGGTAGGCGTGTACGGTGGGAGGTCTATATAAGCAGAGCTCA
ATAAAAGAGCCCACAACCCCTCACTCGGCGCGCCAGTCTTCCGATAGACTGCGTCGCCCGGGTACCCGTA
TTCCCAATAAAGCCTCTTGCTGTTTGCATCCGAATCGTGGTCTCGCTGTTCCTTGGGAGGGTCTCCTCTG
AGTGATTGACTACCCACGACGGGGGTCTTTCATTTGGGGGCTCGTCCGGGATTTGGAGACCCCTGCCCAG
GGACCACCGACCCACCACCGGGAGGTAAGCTGGCCAGCAACTTATCTGTGTCTGTCCGATTGTCTAGTGT
CTATGTTTGATGTTATGCGCCTGCGTCTGTACTAGTTAGCTAACTAGCTCTGTATCTGGCGGACCCGTGG
TGGAACTGACGAGTTCTGAACACCCGGCCGCAACCCTGGGAGACGTCCCAGGGACTTTGGGGGCCGTTTT
TGTGGCCCGACCTGAGGAAGGGAGTCGATGTGGAATCCGACCCCGTCAGGATATGTGGTTCTGGTAGGAG
ACGAGAACCTAAAACAGTTCCCGCCTCCGTCTGAATTTTTGCTTTCGGTTTGGAACCGAAGCCGCGCGTC
TTGTCTGCTGCAGCGCTGCAGCATCGTTCTGTGTTGTCTCTGTCTGACTGTGTTTCTGTATTTGTCTGAA
AATTAGGGCCAGACTGTTACCACTCCCTTAAGTTTGACCTTAGGTCACTGGAAAGATGTCGAGCGGATCG
CTCACAACCAGTCGGTAGATGTCAAGAAGAGACGTTGGGTTACCTTCTGCTCTGCAGAATGGCCAACCTT
TAACGTCGGATGGCCGCGAGACGGCACCTTTAACCGAGACCTCATCACCCAGGTTAAGATCAAGGTCTTT
TCACCTGGCCCGCATGGACACCCAGACCAGGTCCCCTACATCGTGACCTGGGAAGCCTTGGCTTTTGACC
CCCCTCCCTGGGTCAAGCCCTTTGTACACCCTAAGCCTCCGCCTCCTCTTCCTCCATCCGCCCCGTCTCT
CCCCCTTGAACCTCCTCGTTCGACCCCGCCTCGATCCTCCCTTTATCCAGCCCTCACTCCTTCTCTAGGC
GCCGGAATTGAAGATCTGGGGGATCGATCCTCTAGAGCATCGAGTTTACCACTCCCTATCAGTGATAGAG
AAAAGTGAAAGTCGAGTTTACCACTCCCTATCAGTGATAGAGAAAAGTGAAAGTCGAGTTTACCACTCCC
TATCAGTGATAGAGAAAAGTGAAAGTCGAGTTTACCACTCCCTATCAGTGATAGAGAAAAGTGAAAGTCG
AGTTTACCACTCCCTATCAGTGATAGAGAAAAGTGAAAGTCGAGTTTACCACTCCCTATCAGTGATAGAG
AAAAGTGAAAGTCGAGTTTACCACTCCCTATCAGTGATAGAGAAAAGTGAAAGTCGAGCTCGGTACCCGG
GTCGAGGTAGGCGTGTACGGTGGGAGGCCTATATAAGCAGAGCTCGTTTAGTGAACCGTCAGATCGCCTG
GAGACGCCATCCACGCTGTTTTGACCTCCATAGAAGACACCGGGACCGATCCAGCCTCTCGACGGATCCA
CCATGGCCTCCTCCGAGAACGTCATCACCGAGTTCATGCGCTTCAAGGTGCGCATGGAGGGCACCGTGAA
CGGCCACGAGTTCGAGATCGAGGGCGAGGGCGAGGGCCGCCCCTACGAGGGCCACAACACCGTGAAGCTG
AAGGTGACCAAGGGCGGCCCCCTGCCCTTCGCCTGGGACATCCTGTCCCCCCAGTTCCAGTACGGCTCCA
AGGTGTACGTGAAGCACCCCGCCGACATCCCCGACTACAAGAAGCTGTCCTTCCCCGAGGGCTTCAAGTG
GGAGCGCGTGATGAACTTCGAGGACGGCGGCGTGGCGACCGTGACCCAGGACTCCTCCCTGCAGGACGGC
TGCTTCATCTACAAGGTGAAGTTCATCGGCGTGAACTTCCCCTCCGACGGCCCCGTGATGCAGAAGAAGA
CCATGGGCTGGGAGGCCTCCACCGAGCGCCTGTACCCCCGCGACGGCGTGCTGAAGGGCGAGACCCACAA
GGCCCTGAAGCTGAAGGACGGCGGCCACTACCTGGTGGAGTTCAAGTCCATCTACATGGCCAAGAAGCCC
GTGCAGCTGCCCGGCTACTACTACGTGGACGCCAAGCTGGACATCACCTCCCACAACGAGGACTACACCA
TCGTGGAGCAGTACGAGCGCACCGAGGGCCGCCACCACCTGTTCCTGTAGCGGCCGCGACTCTAGAATTT
ACTAGTCATATGATAAGATCTCTCGACTAGGGATAACAGGGTAATTGTTTGAATGAGGCTTCAGTACTTT
ACAGAATCGTTGCCTGCACATCTTGGAAACACTTGCTGGGATTACTTCTTCAGGTTAACCCAACAGAAGG
CTCGAGAAGGTATATTGCTGTTGACAGTGAGCGAAAGAAGAAATTACAAGACCTATAGTGAAGCCACAGA
TGTATAGGTCTTGTAATTTCTTCTTGTGCCTACTGCCTCGGACTTCAAGGGGCTAGAATTCGAGCAATTA
TCTTGTTTACTAAAACTGAATACCTTGCTATCTCTTTGATACATTTTTACAAAGCTGAATTAAAATGGTA
TAAATTAAATCACTTTTTTCAATTCTAGCAATTCTACCGGGTAGGGGAGGCGCTTTTCCCAAGGCAGTCT
GGAGCATGCGCTTTAGCAGCCCCGCTGGGCACTTGGCGCTACACAAGTGGCCTCTGGCCTCGCACACATT
CCACATCCACCGGTAGGCGCCAACCGGCTCCGTTCTTTGGTGGCCCCTTCGCGCCACCTTCTACTCCTCC
CCTAGTCAGGAAGTTCCCCCCCGCCCCGCAGCTCGCGTCGTGCAGGACGTGACAAATGGAAGTAGCACGT
CTCACTAGTCTCGTGCAGATGGACAGCACCGCTGAGCAATGGAAGCGGGTAGGCCTTTGGGGCAGCGGCC
AATAGCAGCTTTGCTCCTTCGCTTTCTGGGCTCAGAGGCTGGGAAGGGGTGGGTCCGGGGG
