>Addgene plasmid #105573 | TRIN-E-shTAF12.376 | addgene partial sequence | sequence record 204957 | mPGK-F 5'-cattctgcacgcttcaaaag-3'
TTCTCCTCTTCCTCATCTCCGGGCCTTTCGACCTGCAGCCCAAGCTTCCACCATGGTGAGCAAGGGCGAG
GAGCTGTTCACCGGGGTGGTGCCCATCCTGGTCGAGCTGGACGGCGACGTAAACGGCCACAAGTTCAGCG
TGTCCGGCGAGGGCGAGGGCGATGCCACCTACGGCAAGCTGACCCTGAAGCTGATCTGCACCACCGGCAA
GCTGCCCGTGCCCTGGCCCACCCTCGTGACCACCCTGGGCTACGGCCTGCAGTGCTTCGCCCGCTACCCC
GACCACATGAAGCAGCACGACTTCTTCAAGTCCGCCATGCCCGAAGGCTACGTCCAGGAGCGCACCATCT
TCTTCAAGGACGACGGCAACTACAAGACCCGCGCCGAGGTGAAGTTCGAGGGCGACACCCTGGTGAACCG
CATCGAGCTGAAGGGCATCGACTTCAAGGAGGACGGCAACATCCTGGGGCACAAGCTGGAGTACAACTAC
AACAGCCACAACGTCTATATCACCGCCGACAAGCAGAAGAACGGCATCAAGGCCAACTTCAAGATCCGCC
ACAACATCGAGGACGGCGGCGTGCAGCTCGCCGACCACTACCAGCAGAACACCCCCATCGGCGACGGCCC
CGTGCTGCTGCCCGACAACCACTACCTGAGCTACCAGTCCGCCCTGAGCAAAGACCCCAACGAGAAGCGC
GATCACATGGTCCTGCTGGAGTTCGTGACCGCCGCCGGGATCACTCTCGGCATGGACGAGCTGTACA
