[The description below was written by a language model from this plasmid's Addgene catalogue record.]
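Description:
TRIN-E-shTAF12.376 is a retroviral RNAi vector for doxycycline-inducible knockdown of mouse TAF12 in mammalian cells. It is built on the TRE-dsRED/mirE-shRNA-PGK-venus-IRES-neo backbone, is propagated in bacteria under ampicillin selection, and is maintained in a recombination-deficient strain, as is usual for vectors carrying retroviral repeats. No feature table accompanies the record, so details such as the replication origin, the long terminal repeats and the packaging signal are not itemised, and the copy number is listed as unknown.

The payload consists of two expression units. In the first, a tetracycline-responsive TRE promoter drives a transcript encoding the dsRED fluorescent protein together with a TAF12-targeting shRNA embedded in the optimised miR-30-derived mirE scaffold, cloned between XhoI and EcoRI sites. Because reporter and hairpin share one inducible transcript, red fluorescence reports which cells are actively expressing the shRNA after doxycycline addition. TRE activity requires a tet transactivator, which this record does not indicate is supplied by the plasmid, so it would presumably be provided by the target cells. In the second unit, the constitutive PGK promoter drives a green/yellow fluorescent marker (called Venus in the backbone name and GFP in the stated purpose), linked through an IRES to a neomycin resistance gene. This allows transduced cells to be tracked or selected with G418 regardless of induction state.

The construct is suited to conditional, reversible TAF12 depletion. The associated work concerns perturbation of TFIID and SAGA complexes, MYB function and acute myeloid leukaemia.
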