Addgene plasmid #105573: TRIN-E-shTAF12.376
Purpose: Dox-inducible mirE TAF12 shRNA/dsRED expression with GFP marker and neo resistance
Depositing lab: Christopher Vakoc. Depositing organization: Cold Spring Harbor Laboratory. Publication: A TFIID-SAGA Perturbation that Targets MYB and Suppresses Acute Myeloid Leukemia. Xu Y, Milazzo JP, Somerville TDD, Tarumoto Y, Huang YH, Ostrander EL, Wilkinson JE, Challen GA, Vakoc CR. Cancer Cell. 2018 Jan 8;33(1):13-28.e8. doi: 10.1016/j.ccell.2017.12.002. PubMed 29316427.
Backbone
  Vector backbone: TRE-dsRED/mirE-shRNA-PGK-venus-IRES-neo
  Vector type: Mammalian Expression, Retroviral, RNAi
  Selectable markers: Neomycin (select with G418)
Growth in bacteria
  Bacterial resistance: Ampicillin, 100 μg/mL
  Growth temperature: 37°C
  Growth strain: NEB Stable
  Copy number: Unknown
Gene/Insert
  Gene/Insert name: TAF12 shRNA
  gRNA/shRNA sequence: TGCTGTTGACAGTGAGCGAAAGAAGAAATTACAAGACCTATAGTGAAGCCACAGATGTATAGGTCTTGTAATTTCTTCTTGTGCCTACTGCCTCGGA
  Species: M. musculus (mouse)
  Promoter: TRE
  Cloning method: Restriction Enzyme; 5′ cloning site XhoI (unknown if destroyed); 3′ cloning site EcoRI (unknown if destroyed)
  Sequencing primers: 5′ TGT TTG AAT GAG GCT TCA GTA C
Terms and licenses: Academic/Nonprofit Terms; Industry Terms: Not Available to Industry
How to cite: TRIN-E-shTAF12.376 was a gift from Christopher Vakoc (Addgene plasmid # 105573 ; http://n2t.net/addgene:105573 ; RRID:Addgene_105573)
